>Addgene plasmid #109575 | pME-CD44a | depositor full sequence | sequence record 206512 | Full Sequence
CTTTCCTGCGTTATCCCCTGATTCTGTGGATAACCGTATTACCGCCTTTGAGTGAGCTGATACCGCTCGC
CGCAGCCGAACGACCGAGCGCAGCGAGTCAGTGAGCGAGGAAGCGGAAGAGCGCCCAATACGCAAACCGC
CTCTCCCCGCGCGTTGGCCGATTCATTAATGCAGCTGGCACGACAGGTTTCCCGACTGGAAAGCGGGCAG
TGAGCGCAACGCAATTAATACGCGTACCGCTAGCCAGGAAGAGTTTGTAGAAACGCAAAAAGGCCATCCG
TCAGGATGGCCTTCTGCTTAGTTTGATGCCTGGCAGTTTATGGCGGGCGTCCTGCCCGCCACCCTCCGGG
CCGTTGCTTCACAACGTTCAAATCCGCTCCCGGCGGATTTGTCCTACTCAGGAGAGCGTTCACCGACAAA
CAACAGATAAAACGAAAGGCCCAGTCTTCCGACTGAGCCTTTCGTTTTATTTGATGCCTGGCAGTTCCCT
ACTCTCGCGTTAACGCTAGCATGGATGTTTTCCCAGTCACGACGTTGTAAAACGACGGCCAGTCTTAAGC
TCGGGCCCCAAATAATGATTTTATTTTGACTGATAGTGACCTGTTCGTTGCAACACATTGATGAGCAATG
CTTTTTTATAATGCCAACTTTGTACAAAAAAGCAGGCTGCCACCATGTGGACTTTATTATTTGTAGTGTT
TGCTACTGGATCACCAGCTGTACTTCAGGCAGCCCCGGTTCAGGGTAACAGTGGGAGATGCAGTTTTGCT
GGTGTTTTCCACATCGAGGGAATCAGTCGTTACTCTCTTACCTTTCAGAAGGCTGGCGAACTGTGTCAGA
GTTTAGGTTACAGACTTGCAACACAAGAACAGGTCACTGAAGCCTATAAAAAAGGCTTGAGAACTTGCAG
ATACGGCTGGATTGATGGTCAAAATGTCACGTTCCTCCCACACATTAATGGTCCAAACTGTGACTCCAGC
TCTGCTGAGATCACCTTCCATGCTAAAGCAGGAGAATTTCTTTCTGATGTCTACTGTTTTGACCCATCAG
ATTCATCACCAAACTGTGATGATGTTAAATCTGAGGATGTTATGAATGGAAACGCAGCCAGAGACAGTTC
ATTCTATGCAAAACCACATGAAGACTTCATTACAGAATTCAAGACAGAAGGGTTTTTGGTAGATGTGGAA
GAAATATTGGAAAGAGTAAAAAGAGAAACATCTCTTCTGAGTGACATGAAACCCTCAACAGTGCCCTCTA
TGAAAAAAATTGAAGGCATCAAGGACCCTACAAGCAAGCCTCATATTGGAAAGACCCCCAGTGTTTTGCT
ATTTGATACAGAGGGCAGTGGATCGGGATTGGTTGATCCTGAGCCTAGCCATTTCACAACAAGTCCGGTT
ACTACAGAGACAGCGAAGAGTGATTTAATTGAAAACGTTATTGAAGAGAATGAAGAGATGGTGGTTCCAG
TAGAGACTTCAAATGTGAACCCCATTCAAGTCAAGGAACCAAGACGAGTGAATGTATTTTCAACAACAGA
AAGTAATGCGAAGGAGATGGTTTCAGATGGATCGTCTTCTACTTGGATGATAATTACTGCATTCTGTGTG
TTTATTGGAGTCATAGTATGCATATTTGTGGCTATTGGCACTAGAGACAAGTGGTACGGACCGAGTAAGA
GTGCAGACATCACAACTGAAAAGAACAACAAAGACTACAGTAAAACAGAAACGCTGCCGCTGTCAGAGAA
AGAGCAGGAGATTGTGGCACTGATGAATGTTACGAACATGAAAAATGGGCAAACAGTGGACATAACAGCT
GCAGATGAACACGAAAAAGAATATTTAATGCACCCAGCTTTCTTGTACAAAGTTGGCATTATAAGAAAGC
ATTGCTTATCAATTTGTTGCAACGAACAGGTCACTATCAGTCAAAATAAAATCATTATTTGCCATCCAGC
TGATATCCCCTATAGTGAGTCGTATTACATGGTCATAGCTGTTTCCTGGCAGCTCTGGCCCGTGTCTCAA
AATCTCTGATGTTACATTGCACAAGATAAAATAATATCATCATGAACAATAAAACTGTCTGCTTACATAA
ACAGTAATACAAGGGGTGTTATGAGCCATATTCAACGGGAAACGTCGAGGCCGCGATTAAATTCCAACAT
GGATGCTGATTTATATGGGTATAAATGGGCTCGCGATAATGTCGGGCAATCAGGTGCGACAATCTATCGC
TTGTATGGGAAGCCCGATGCGCCAGAGTTGTTTCTGAAACATGGCAAAGGTAGCGTTGCCAATGATGTTA
CAGATGAGATGGTCAGACTAAACTGGCTGACGGAATTTATGCCTCTTCCGACCATCAAGCATTTTATCCG
TACTCCTGATGATGCATGGTTACTCACCACTGCGATCCCCGGAAAAACAGCATTCCAGGTATTAGAAGAA
TATCCTGATTCAGGTGAAAATATTGTTGATGCGCTGGCAGTGTTCCTGCGCCGGTTGCATTCGATTCCTG
TTTGTAATTGTCCTTTTAACAGCGATCGCGTATTTCGTCTCGCTCAGGCGCAATCACGAATGAATAACGG
TTTGGTTGATGCGAGTGATTTTGATGACGAGCGTAATGGCTGGCCTGTTGAACAAGTCTGGAAAGAAATG
CATAAACTTTTGCCATTCTCACCGGATTCAGTCGTCACTCATGGTGATTTCTCACTTGATAACCTTATTT
TTGACGAGGGGAAATTAATAGGTTGTATTGATGTTGGACGAGTCGGAATCGCAGACCGATACCAGGATCT
TGCCATCCTATGGAACTGCCTCGGTGAGTTTTCTCCTTCATTACAGAAACGGCTTTTTCAAAAATATGGT
ATTGATAATCCTGATATGAATAAATTGCAGTTTCATTTGATGCTCGATGAGTTTTTCTAATCAGAATTGG
TTAATTGGTTGTAACACTGGCAGAGCATTACGCTGACTTGACGGGACGGCGCAAGCTCATGACCAAAATC
CCTTAACGTGAGTTACGCGTCGTTCCACTGAGCGTCAGACCCCGTAGAAAAGATCAAAGGATCTTCTTGA
GATCCTTTTTTTCTGCGCGTAATCTGCTGCTTGCAAACAAAAAAACCACCGCTACCAGCGGTGGTTTGTT
TGCCGGATCAAGAGCTACCAACTCTTTTTCCGAAGGTAACTGGCTTCAGCAGAGCGCAGATACCAAATAC
TGTTCTTCTAGTGTAGCCGTAGTTAGGCCACCACTTCAAGAACTCTGTAGCACCGCCTACATACCTCGCT
CTGCTAATCCTGTTACCAGTGGCTGCTGCCAGTGGCGATAAGTCGTGTCTTACCGGGTTGGACTCAAGAC
GATAGTTACCGGATAAGGCGCAGCGGTCGGGCTGAACGGGGGGTTCGTGCACACAGCCCAGCTTGGAGCG
AACGACCTACACCGAACTGAGATACCTACAGCGTGAGCTATGAGAAAGCGCCACGCTTCCCGAAGGGAGA
AAGGCGGACAGGTATCCGGTAAGCGGCAGGGTCGGAACAGGAGAGCGCACGAGGGAGCTTCCAGGGGGAA
ACGCCTGGTATCTTTATAGTCCTGTCGGGTTTCGCCACCTCTGACTTGAGCGTCGATTTTTGTGATGCTC
GTCAGGGGGGCGGAGCCTATGGAAAAACGCCAGCAACGCGGCCTTTTTACGGTTCCTGGCCTTTTGCTGG
CCTTTTGCTCACATGTT
Features (pLannotate 1.2.2; 9 found; start..end, strand, type, name):
    121..213     +  CDS            lacI (fragment): lac repressor; lacI; The lac repressor binds to the lac operator to inhibit transcription in E. coli. This inhibition can be relieved by adding lactose or isopropyl-β-D-thiogalactopyranoside (IPTG).
    268..295     -  terminator     rrnB T2 terminator: transcription terminator T2 from the E. coli rrnB gene
    427..470     +  terminator     rrnB T1 terminator: Escherichia coli rrnB; transcription terminator T1 from the E. coli rrnB gene
    517..553     -  CDS            lacZα (fragment): LacZα fragment of β-galactosidase; lacZ fragment
    569..668     +  protein_bind   attL1: mutant version of attL; recombination site for the Gateway® LR reaction LR Clonase™
   1852..1951    -  protein_bind   attL2: mutant version of attL; recombination site for the Gateway® LR reaction LR Clonase™
   1969..1987    -  promoter       T7 promoter: promoter for bacteriophage T7 RNA polymerase
   2121..2930    +  CDS            KanR: aminoglycoside phosphotransferase; aph(3')-Ia; confers resistance to kanamycin in bacteria or G418 (Geneticin®) in eukaryotes
   3077..3665    +  rep_origin     ori: high-copy-number ColE1/pMB1/pBR322/pUC origin of replication
