>Addgene plasmid #109575 | pME-CD44a | addgene full sequence | sequence record 223877 | Addgene NGS Result
CAAATAATGATTTTATTTTGACTGATAGTGACCTGTTCGTTGCAACAAATTGATGAGCAATGCTTTTTTA
TAATGCCAACTTTGTACAAAAAAGCAGGCTGCCACCATGTGGACTTTATTATTTGTAGTGTTTGCTACTG
GATCACCAGCTGTACTTCAGGCAGCCCCGGTTCAGGGTAACAGTGGGAGATGCAGTTTTGCTGGTGTTTT
CCACATCGAGGGAATCAGTCGTTACTCTCTTACCTTTCAGAAGGCTGGCGAACTGTGTCAGAGTTTAGGT
TACAGACTTGCAACACAAGAACAGGTCACTGAAGCCTATAAAAAAGGCTTGAGAACTTGCAGATACGGCT
GGATTGATGGTCAAAATGTCACGTTCCTCCCACACATTAATGGTCCAAACTGTGACTCCAGCTCTGCTGA
GATCACCTTCCATGCTAAAGCAGGAGAATTTCTTTCTGATGTCTACTGTTTTGACCCATCAGATTCATCA
CCAAACTGTGATGATGTTAAATCTGAGGATGTTATGAATGGAAACGCAGCCAGAGACAGTTCATTCTATG
CAAAACCACATGAAGACTTCATTACAGAATTCAAGACAGAAGGGTTTTTGGTAGATGTGGAAGAAATATT
GGAAAGAGTAAAAAGAGAAACATCTCTTCTGAGTGACATGAAACCCTCAACAGTGCCCTCTATGAAAAAA
ATTGAAGGCATCAAGGACCCTACAAGCAAGCCTCATATTGGAAAGACCCCCAGTGTTTTGCTATTTGATA
CAGAGGGCAGTGGATCGGGATTGGTTGATCCTGAGCCTAGCCATTTCACAACAAGTCCGGTTACTACAGA
GACAGCGAAGAGTGATTTAATTGAAAACGTTATTGAAGAGAATGAAGAGATGGTGGTTCCAGTAGAGACT
TCAAATGTGAACCCCATTCAAGTCAAGGAACCAAGACGAGTGAATGTATTTTCAACAACAGAAAGTAATG
CGAAGGAGATGGTTTCAGATGGATCGTCTTCTACTTGGATGATAATTACTGCATTCTGTGTGTTTATTGG
AGTCATAGTATGCATATTTGTGGCTATTGGCACTAGAGACAAGTGGTACGGACCGAGTAAGAGTGCAGAC
ATCACAACTGAAAAGAACAACAAAGACTACAGTAAAACAGAAACGCTGCCGCTGTCAGAGAAAGAGCAGG
AGATTGTGGCACTGATGAATGTTACGAACATGAAAAATGGGCAAACAGTGGACATAACAGCTGCAGATGA
ACACGAAAAAGAATATTTAATGCACCCAGCTTTCTTGTACAAAGTTGGCATTATAAGAAAGCATTGCTTA
TCAATTTGTTGCAACGAACAGGTCACTATCAGTCAAAATAAAATCATTATTTGCCATCCAGCTGATATCC
CCTATAGTGAGTCGTATTACATGGTCATAGCTGTTTCCTGGCAGCTCTGGCCCGTGTCTCAAAATCTCTG
ATGTTACATTGCACAAGATAAAAATATATCATCATGAACAATAAAACTGTCTGCTTACATAAACAGTAAT
ACAAGGGGTGTTATGAGCCATATTCAACGGGAAACGTCGAGGCCGCGATTAAATTCCAACATGGATGCTG
ATTTATATGGGTATAAATGGGCTCGCGATAATGTCGGGCAATCAGGTGCGACAATCTATCGCTTGTATGG
GAAGCCCGATGCGCCAGAGTTGTTTCTGAAACATGGCAAAGGTAGCGTTGCCAATGATGTTACAGATGAG
ATGGTCAGACTAAACTGGCTGACGGAATTTATGCCTCTTCCGACCATCAAGCATTTTATCCGTACTCCTG
ATGATGCATGGTTACTCACCACTGCGATCCCCGGAAAAACAGCATTCCAGGTATTAGAAGAATATCCTGA
TTCAGGTGAAAATATTGTTGATGCGCTGGCAGTGTTCCTGCGCCGGTTGCATTCGATTCCTGTTTGTAAT
TGTCCTTTTAACAGCGATCGCGTATTTCGTCTCGCTCAGGCGCAATCACGAATGAATAACGGTTTGGTTG
ATGCGAGTGATTTTGATGACGAGCGTAATGGCTGGCCTGTTGAACAAGTCTGGAAAGAAATGCATAAACT
TTTGCCATTCTCACCGGATTCAGTCGTCACTCATGGTGATTTCTCACTTGATAACCTTATTTTTGACGAG
GGGAAATTAATAGGTTGTATTGATGTTGGACGAGTCGGAATCGCAGACCGATACCAGGATCTTGCCATCC
TATGGAACTGCCTCGGTGAGTTTTCTCCTTCATTACAGAAACGGCTTTTTCAAAAATATGGTATTGATAA
TCCTGATATGAATAAATTGCAGTTTCATTTGATGCTCGATGAGTTTTTCTAATCAGAATTGGTTAATTGG
TTGTAACACTGGCAGAGCATTACGCTGACTTGACGGGACGGCGCAAGCTCATGACCAAAATCCCTTAACG
TGAGTTACGCGTCGTTCCACTGAGCGTCAGACCCCGTAGAAAAGATCAAAGGATCTTCTTGAGATCCTTT
TTTTCTGCGCGTAATCTGCTGCTTGCAAACAAAAAAACCACCGCTACCAGCGGTGGTTTGTTTGCCGGAT
CAAGAGCTACCAACTCTTTTTCCGAAGGTAACTGGCTTCAGCAGAGCGCAGATACCAAATACTGTTCTTC
TAGTGTAGCCGTAGTTAGGCCACCACTTCAAGAACTCTGTAGCACCGCCTACATACCTCGCTCTGCTAAT
CCTGTTACCAGTGGCTGCTGCCAGTGGCGATAAGTCGTGTCTTACCGGGTTGGACTCAAGACGATAGTTA
CCGGATAAGGCGCAGCGGTCGGGCTGAACGGGGGGTTCGTGCACACAGCCCAGCTTGGAGCGAACGACCT
ACACCGAACTGAGATACCTACAGCGTGAGCTATGAGAAAGCGCCACGCTTCCCGAAGGGAGAAAGGCGGA
CAGGTATCCGGTAAGCGGCAGGGTCGGAACAGGAGAGCGCACGAGGGAGCTTCCAGGGGGAAACGCCTGG
TATCTTTATAGTCCTGTCGGGTTTCGCCACCTCTGACTTGAGCGTCGATTTTTGTGATGCTCGTCAGGGG
GGCGGAGCCTATGGAAAAACGCCAGCAACGCGGCCTTTTTACGGTTCCTGGCCTTTTGCTGGCCTTTTGC
TCACATGTTCTTTCCTGCGTTATCCCCTGATTCTGTGGATAACCGTATTACCGCCTTTGAGTGAGCTGAT
ACCGCTCGCCGCAGCCGAACGACCGAGCGCAGCGAGTCAGTGAGCGAGGAAGCGGAAGAGCGCCCAATAC
GCAAACCGCCTCTCCCCGCGCGTTGGCCGATTCATTAATGCAGCTGGCACGACAGGTTTCCCGACTGGAA
AGCGGGCAGTGAGCGCAACGCAATTAATACGCGTACCGCTAGCCAGGAAGAGTTTGTAGAAACGCAAAAA
GGCCATCCGTCAGGATGGCCTTCTGCTTAGTTTGATGCCTGGCAGTTTATGGCGGGCGTCCTGCCCGCCA
CCCTCCGGGCCGTTGCTTCACAACGTTCAAATCCGCTCCCGGCGGATTTGTCCTACTCAGGAGAGCGTTC
ACCGACAAACAACAGATAAAACGAAAGGCCCAGTCTTCCGACTGAGCCTTTCGTTTTATTTGATGCCTGG
CAGTTCCCTACTCTCGCGTTAACGCTAGCATGGATGTTTTCCCAGTCACGACGTTGTAAAACGACGGCCA
GTCTTAAGCTCGGGCCC
Features (pLannotate 1.2.2; 9 found; start..end, strand, type, name):
      1..100     +  protein_bind   attL1: mutant version of attL; recombination site for the Gateway® LR reaction LR Clonase™
   1284..1383    -  protein_bind   attL2: mutant version of attL; recombination site for the Gateway® LR reaction LR Clonase™
   1401..1419    -  promoter       T7 promoter: promoter for bacteriophage T7 RNA polymerase
   1553..2362    +  CDS            KanR: aminoglycoside phosphotransferase; aph(3')-Ia; confers resistance to kanamycin in bacteria or G418 (Geneticin®) in eukaryotes
   2509..3097    +  rep_origin     ori: high-copy-number ColE1/pMB1/pBR322/pUC origin of replication
   3280..3372    +  CDS            lacI (fragment): lac repressor; lacI; The lac repressor binds to the lac operator to inhibit transcription in E. coli. This inhibition can be relieved by adding lactose or isopropyl-β-D-thiogalactopyranoside (IPTG).
   3427..3454    -  terminator     rrnB T2 terminator: transcription terminator T2 from the E. coli rrnB gene
   3586..3629    +  terminator     rrnB T1 terminator: Escherichia coli rrnB; transcription terminator T1 from the E. coli rrnB gene
   3676..3712    -  CDS            lacZα (fragment): LacZα fragment of β-galactosidase; lacZ fragment
