[The description below was written by a language model from this plasmid's Addgene catalogue record and pLannotate feature annotations shown in this document.]
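Description:
pME-CD44a is a 3,727 nt Gateway middle-entry clone carrying zebrafish (D. rerio) cd44a, intended for multisite Gateway assembly of zebrafish expression constructs. It is propagated in E. coli from a high-copy ColE1/pUC-type origin and selected with kanamycin through an aph(3')-Ia resistance gene. The catalogue entry names the backbone as pDEST-actc1b-mKate2-ccdb, but both sequence records (the depositor sequence and the repository's sequencing result, which show the same nine features in different rotations) have the layout of a small entry vector rather than a destination vector. No actc1b promoter, mKate2 or ccdB was annotated. The listed backbone may instead refer to the destination vector the clone was designed to be recombined into, although the record does not say so.

The insert occupies the roughly 1.2 kb interval between attL1 and attL2, the sites used by LR Clonase to transfer the fragment into an attR-bearing destination vector. The annotation tool did not label the cd44a coding sequence itself, so its identity rests on the catalogue fields. rrnB T1 and T2 terminators lie upstream of attL1 and shield the insert from read-through transcription in bacteria. A T7 promoter sits just outside attL2, pointing back toward the insert. Short lacI and lacZα fragments are backbone remnants with no apparent function here. The plasmid contains no eukaryotic promoter or polyadenylation signal, so expression depends on the elements supplied after recombination.

The stated purpose is 5' tagging with CD44a, which places the CD44a sequence upstream of a partner element such as a fluorescent protein in the assembled fusion. The record does not state whether the insert retains a stop codon.
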