Addgene plasmid #109575: pME-CD44a
Purpose: Multisite gateway vector for 5' tagging with CD44a
Depositing lab: Rob Parton. Depositing organization: University of Queensland, Institute for Molecular Bioscience. Publication: In vivo cell biological screening identifies an endocytic capture mechanism for T-tubule formation. Hall TE, Martel N, Ariotti N, Xiong Z, Lo HP, Ferguson C, Rae J, Lim YW, Parton RG. Nat Commun. 2020 Jul 24;11(1):3711. doi: 10.1038/s41467-020-17486-w. PubMed 32709891.
Backbone
  Vector backbone: pDEST-actc1b-mKate2-ccdb
  Vector type: Zebrafish plasmids
Growth in bacteria
  Bacterial resistance: Kanamycin, 50 μg/mL
  Growth temperature: 37°C
  Growth strain: DH5alpha
  Copy number: High Copy
Gene/Insert
  Gene/Insert name: CD44a
  Species: D. rerio (zebrafish)
  Entrez Gene: cd44a (a.k.a. fa99e04, wu:fa99e04)
  Cloning method: Gateway Cloning
Terms and licenses: Academic/Nonprofit Terms; Industry Terms: Not Available to Industry
How to cite: pME-CD44a was a gift from Rob Parton (Addgene plasmid # 109575 ; http://n2t.net/addgene:109575 ; RRID:Addgene_109575)
